>Addgene plasmid #227473 | pk335-CARGO-6mer-11kb-USF | addgene full sequence | sequence record 452209 | Addgene NGS Result
TTGAGATCCTTTTTTTCTGCGCGTAATCTGCTGCTTGCAAACAAAAAAACCACCGCTACCAGCGGTGGTT
TGTTTGCCGGATCAAGAGCTACCAACTCTTTTTCCGAAGGTAACTGGCTTCAGCAGAGCGCAGATACCAA
ATACTGTTCTTCTAGTGTAGCCGTAGTTAGGCCACCACTTCAAGAACTCTGTAGCACCGCCTACATACCT
CGCTCTGCTAATCCTGTTACCAGTGGCTGCTGCCAGTGGCGATAAGTCGTGTCTTACCGGGTTGGACTCA
AGACGATAGTTACCGGATAAGGCGCAGCGGTCGGGCTGAACGGGGGGTTCGTGCACACAGCCCAGCTTGG
AGCGAACGACCTACACCGAACTGAGATACCTACAGCGTGAGCTATGAGAAAGCGCCACGCTTCCCGAAGG
GAGAAAGGCGGACAGGTATCCGGTAAGCGGCAGGGTCGGAACAGGAGAGCGCACGAGGGAGCTTCCAGGG
GGAAACGCCTGGTATCTTTATAGTCCTGTCGGGTTTCGCCACCTCTGACTTGAGCGTCGATTTTTGTGAT
GCTCGTCAGGGGGGCGGAGCCTATGGAAAAACGCCAGCAACGCGGCCTTTTTACGGTTCCTGGCCTTTTG
CTGGCCTTTTGCTCACATGTGTTTAAGAGCTATGCTGGAAACAGCATAGCAAGTTTAAATAAGGCTAGTC
CGTTATCAACTTGAAAAAGTGGCACCGAGTCGGTGCTTTTTTTCTCGAGTACTAGGATCCATTAGGCTTT
CCCATGATTCCTTCATATTTGCATATACGATACAAGGCTGTTAGAGAGATAATTGGAATTAATTTGACTG
TAAACACAAAGATATTAGTACAAAATACGTGACGTAGAAAGTAATAATTTCTTGGGTAGTTTGCAGTTTT
AAAATTATGTTTTAAAATGGACTATCATATGCTTACCGTAACTTGAAAGTATTTCGATTTCTTGGCTTTA
TATATCTTGTGGAAAGGACGAAACACCGTCATGTTAGTAGCAAAGTACGTTTAAGAGCTATGCTGGAAAC
AGCATAGCAAGTTTAAATAAGGCTAGTCCGTTATCAACTTGAAAAAGTGGCACCGAGTCGGTGCTTTTTT
TCTCGAGTACTAGGATCCATTAGGCTTTCCCATGATTCCTTCATATTTGCATATACGATACAAGGCTGTT
AGAGAGATAATTGGAATTAATTTGACTGTAAACACAAAGATATTAGTACAAAATACGTGACGTAGAAAGT
AATAATTTCTTGGGTAGTTTGCAGTTTTAAAATTATGTTTTAAAATGGACTATCATATGCTTACCGTAAC
TTGAAAGTATTTCGATTTCTTGGCTTTATATATCTTGTGGAAAGGACGAAACACCGGAGCTCCTTTAAGA
AATCGCGTTTAAGAGCTATGCTGGAAACAGCATAGCAAGTTTAAATAAGGCTAGTCCGTTATCAACTTGA
AAAAGTGGCACCGAGTCGGTGCTTTTTTTCTCGAGTACTAGGATCCATTAGGCTTTCCCATGATTCCTTC
ATATTTGCATATACGATACAAGGCTGTTAGAGAGATAATTGGAATTAATTTGACTGTAAACACAAAGATA
TTAGTACAAAATACGTGACGTAGAAAGTAATAATTTCTTGGGTAGTTTGCAGTTTTAAAATTATGTTTTA
AAATGGACTATCATATGCTTACCGTAACTTGAAAGTATTTCGATTTCTTGGCTTTATATATCTTGTGGAA
AGGACGAAACACCGGCTTGGCTAACAAGCCTGGCGTTTAAGAGCTATGCTGGAAACAGCATAGCAAGTTT
AAATAAGGCTAGTCCGTTATCAACTTGAAAAAGTGGCACCGAGTCGGTGCTTTTTTTCTCGAGTACTAGG
ATCCATTAGGCTTTCCCATGATTCCTTCATATTTGCATATACGATACAAGGCTGTTAGAGAGATAATTGG
AATTAATTTGACTGTAAACACAAAGATATTAGTACAAAATACGTGACGTAGAAAGTAATAATTTCTTGGG
TAGTTTGCAGTTTTAAAATTATGTTTTAAAATGGACTATCATATGCTTACCGTAACTTGAAAGTATTTCG
ATTTCTTGGCTTTATATATCTTGTGGAAAGGACGAAACACCGCACTGGTGTGCCACTGACATGTTTAAGA
GCTATGCTGGAAACAGCATAGCAAGTTTAAATAAGGCTAGTCCGTTATCAACTTGAAAAAGTGGCACCGA
GTCGGTGCTTTTTTTCTCGAGTACTAGGATCCATTAGGCTTTCCCATGATTCCTTCATATTTGCATATAC
GATACAAGGCTGTTAGAGAGATAATTGGAATTAATTTGACTGTAAACACAAAGATATTAGTACAAAATAC
GTGACGTAGAAAGTAATAATTTCTTGGGTAGTTTGCAGTTTTAAAATTATGTTTTAAAATGGACTATCAT
ATGCTTACCGTAACTTGAAAGTATTTCGATTTCTTGGCTTTATATATCTTGTGGAAAGGACGAAACACCG
TCTTTAACACTGACTGACATGTTTAAGAGCTATGCTGGAAACAGCATAGCAAGTTTAAATAAGGCTAGTC
CGTTATCAACTTGAAAAAGTGGCACCGAGTCGGTGCTTTTTTTCTCGAGTACTAGGATCCATTAGGCTTT
CCCATGATTCCTTCATATTTGCATATACGATACAAGGCTGTTAGAGAGATAATTGGAATTAATTTGACTG
TAAACACAAAGATATTAGTACAAAATACGTGACGTAGAAAGTAATAATTTCTTGGGTAGTTTGCAGTTTT
AAAATTATGTTTTAAAATGGACTATCATATGCTTACCGTAACTTGAAAGTATTTCGATTTCTTGGCTTTA
TATATCTTGTGGAAAGGACGAAACACCGTTTGGCGCCACCACCAGCCTGTTTAAGAGCTATGCTGGAAAC
AGCATAGCAAGTTTAAATAAGGCTAGTCCGTTATCAACTTGAAAAAGTGGCACCGAGTCGGTGCTTTTTT
TCTCGAGTACTAGGATCCATTAGGCTTTCCCATGATTCCTTCATATTTGCATATACGATACAAGGCTGTT
AGAGAGATAATTGGAATTAATTTGACTGTAAACACAAAGATATTAGTACAAAATACGTGACGTAGAAAGT
AATAATTTCTTGGGTAGTTTGCAGTTTTAAAATTATGTTTTAAAATGGACTATCATATGCTTACCGTAAC
TTGAAAGTATTTCGATTTCTTGGCTTTATATATCTTGTGGAAAGGACGAAACACCGTTTTTTTTCTAGAG
GTACCCGTTACATAACTTACGGTAAATGGCCCGCCTGGCTGACCGCCCAACGACCCCCGCCCATTGACGT
CAATAGTAACGCCAATAGGGACTTTCCATTGACGTCAATGGGTGGAGTATTTACGGTAAACTGCCCACTT
GGCAGTACATCAAGTGTATCATATGCCAAGTACGCCCCCTATTGACGTCAATGACGGTAAATGGCCCGCC
TGGCATTGTGCCCAGTACATGACCTTATGGGACTTTCCTACTTGGCAGTACATCTACGTATTAGTCATCG
CTATTACCATGGTCGAGGTGAGCCCCACGTTCTGCTTCACTCTCCCCATCTCCCCCCCCTCCCCACCCCC
AATTTTGTATTTATTTATTTTTTAATTATTTTGTGCAGCGATGGGGGCGGGGGGGGGGGGGGGGGGCGCG
CGCSAGGSGGGGSGGGGSGGGGSGAGGGGSGGGGSGGGGSGAGGCGGAGAGGTGCGGCGGCAGCCAATCA
GAGCGGCGCGCTCCGAAAGTTTCCTTTTATGGCGAGGCGGCGGCGGCGGCGGCCCTATAAAAAGCGAAGC
GCGCGGCGGGCGGGAGTCGCTGCGCGCTGCCTTCGCCCCGTGCCCCGCTCCGCCGCCGCCTCGCGCCGCC
CGCCCCGGCTCTGACTGACCGCGTTACTCCCACAGGTGAGCGGGCGGGACGGCCCTTCTCCTCCGGGCTG
TAATTAGCTGAGCAAGAGGTAAGGGTTTAAGGGATGGTTGGTTGGTGGGGTATTAATGTTTAATTACCTG
GAGCACCTGCCTGAAATCACTTTTTTTCAGGTTGGACCGGTGCCACCATGAGCGAGCTGATTAAGGAGAA
CATGCACATGAAGCTGTACATGGAGGGCACCGTGGACAACCATCACTTCAAGTGCACATCCGAGGGCGAA
GGCAAGCCCTACGAGGGCACCCAGACCATGAGAATCAAGGTGGTCGAGGGCGGCCCTCTCCCCTTCGCCT
TCGACATCCTGGCTACTAGCTTCCTCTACGGCAGCAAGACCTTCATCAACCACACCCAGGGCATCCCCGA
CTTCTTCAAGCAGTCCTTCCCTGAGGGCTTCACATGGGAGAGAGTCACCACATACGATGACGGGGGCGTG
CTGACCGCTACCCAGGACACCAGCCTCCAGGACGGCTGCCTCATCTACAACGTCAAGATCAGAGGGGTGA
ACTTCACATCCAACGGCCCTGTGATGCAGAAGAAAACACTCGGCTGGGAGGCCTTCACCGAGACGCTGTA
CCCCGCTGACGGCGGCCTGGAAGGCAGAAACGACATGGCCCTGAAGCTCGTGGGCGGGAGCCATCTGATC
GCAAACATCAAGACCACATATAGATCCAAGAAACCCGCTAAGAACCTCAAGATGCCTGGCGTCTACTATG
TGGACTACAGACTGGAAAGAATCAAGGAGGCCAACAACGAAACCTACGTCGAGCAGCACGAGGTGGCAGT
GGCCAGATACTGCGACCTCCCTAGCAAACTGGGGCACAAGCTTAATTAAGAATTCCTAGAGCTCGCTGAT
CAGCCTCGACTGTGCCTTCTAGTTGCCAGCCATCTGTTGTTTGCCCCTCCCCCGTGCCTTCCTTGACCCT
GGAAGGTGCCACTCCCACTGTCCTTTCCTAATAAAATGAGGAAATTGCATCGCATTGTCTGAGTAGGTGT
CATTCTATTCTGGGGGGTGGGGTGGGGCAGGACAGCAAGGGGGAGGATTGGGAAGAGAATAGCAGGCATG
CTGGGGAGCTCTCGAAGCCGCGGTGCGGGTGCCAGGGCGTGCCCTTGGGCTCCCCGGGCGCGTACTCCAC
CTCACCCATCGCAGGAACCCCTAGTGATGGAGTTGGCCACTCCCTCTCTGCGCGCTCGCTCGCTCACTGA
GGCCGGGCGACCAAAGGTCGCCCGACGCCCGGGCTTTGCCCGGGCGGCCTCAGTGAGCGAGCGAGCGCGC
AGCTGCCTGCAGGGGCGCCTGATGCGGTATTTTCTCCTTACGCATCTGTGCGGTATTTCACACCGCATA
[95 nt withheld, positions 5320-5414]
T
[46 nt withheld, positions 5416-5461]
C
[141 nt withheld, positions 5463-5603]
CCTTTGACGTTGGAGTCCACGTTCTTT
[37 nt withheld, positions 5631-5667]
ACTCTATCTCGGGCTATTCTTTTGATTTATAAGGGATTTTGCCGATTTCGGTCTATTGGTTAAAAAATGA
GCTGATTTAACAAAAATTTAACGCGAATTTTAACAAAATATTAACGTTTACAATTTTATGGTGCACTCTC
AGTACAATCTGCTCTGATGCCGCATAGTGCTTTTCCCAAGGCAGTCTGGAGCATGCGCTTTAGCAGCCCC
GCTGGGCACTTGGCGCTACACAAGTGGCCTCTGGCCTCGCACACATTCCACATCCACCGGTAGGCGCCAA
CCGGCTCCGTTCTTTGGTGGCCCCTTCGCGCCACCTTCTACTCCTCCCCTAGTCAGGAAGTTCCCCCCCG
CCCCGCAGCTCGCGTCGTGCAGGACGTGACAAATGGAAGTAGCACGTCTCACTAGTCTCGTGCAGATGGA
CAGCACCGCTGAGCAATGGAAGCGGGTAGGCCTTTGGGGCAGCGGCCAATAGCAGCTTTGCTCCTTCGCT
TTCTGGGCTCAGAGGCTGGGAAGGGGTGGGTCCGGGGGCGGGCTCAGGGGCGGGCTCAGGGGCGGGGCGG
GCGCCCGAAGGTCCTCCGGAGGCCCGGCATTCTGCACGCTTCAAAAGCGCACGTCTGCCGCGCTGTTCTC
CTCTTCCTCATCTCCGGGCCTTTCGACCGATCATCAAGCTGCACGTGTTGACAATTAATCATCGGCATAG
TATATCGGCATAGTATAATACGACTCACTATAGGAGGGCCACCATGGGATCGGCCATTGAACAAGATGGA
TTGCACGCAGGTTCTCCGGCCGCTTGGGTGGAGAGGCTATTCGGCTATGACTGGGCACAACAGACAATCG
GCTGCTCTGATGCCGCCGTGTTCCGGCTGTCAGCGCAGGGGCGCCCGGTTCTTTTTGTCAAGACCGACCT
GTCCGGTGCCCTGAATGAACTGCAGGACGAGGCAGCGCGGCTATCGTGGCTGGCCACGACGGGCGTTCCT
TGCGCAGCTGTGCTCGACGTTGTCACTGAAGCGGGAAGGGACTGGCTGCTATTGGGCGAAGTGCCGGGGC
AGGATCTCCTGTCATCTCACCTTGCTCCTGCCGAGAAAGTATCCATCATGGCTGATGCAATGCGGCGGCT
GCATACGCTTGATCCGGCTACCTGCCCATTCGACCACCAAGCGAAACATCGCATCGAGCGAGCACGTACT
CGGATGGAAGCCGGTCTTGTCGATCAGGATGATCTGGACGAAGAGCATCAGGGGCTCGCGCCAGCCGAAC
TGTTCGCCAGGCTCAAGGCGCGCATGCCCGACGGCGAGGATCTCGTCGTGACCCATGGCGATGCCTGCTT
GCCGAATATCATGGTGGAAAATGGCCGCTTTTCTGGATTCATCGACTGTGGCCGGCTGGGTGTGGCGGAC
CGCTATCAGGACATAGCGTTGGCTACCCGTGATATTGCTGAAGAGCTTGGCGGCGAATGGGCTGACCGCT
TCCTCGTGCTTTACGGTATCGCCGCTCCCGATTCGCAGCGCATCGCCTTCTATCGCCTTCTTGACGAGTT
CTTCTGATCGAGAAATTGATGATCTATTAAACAATAAAGACGTCCACATGGAAGTGCAAACTATTAACTG
GCGAACTACTTACTCTAGCTTCCCGGCAACAATTAATAGACTGGATGGAGGCGGATAAAGTTGCAGGACC
ACTTCTGCGCTCGGCCCTTCCGGCTGGCTGGTTTATTGCTGATAAATCTGGAGCCGGTGAGCGTGGAAGC
CGCGGTATCATTGCAGCACTGGGGCCAGATGGTAAGCCCTCCCGTATCGTAGTTATCTACACGACGGGGA
GTCAGGCAACTATGGATGAACGAAATAGACAGATCGCTGAGATAGGTGCCTCACTGATTAAGCATTGGTA
ACTGTCAGACCAAGTTTACTCATATATACTTTAGATTGATTTAAAACTTCATTTTTAATTTAAAAGGATC
TAGGTGAAGATCCTTTTTGATAATCTCATGACCAAAATCCCTTAACGTGAGTTTTCGTTCCACTGAGCGT
CAGACCCCGTAGAAAAGATCAAAGGATCTTC
Features (pLannotate 1.2.2; 30 found; start..end, strand, type, name):
      1..589     +  rep_origin     ori: high-copy-number ColE1/pMB1/pBR322/pUC origin of replication
    669..736     +  misc_RNA       tracrRNA (fragment): trans-activating CRISPR RNA for the Streptococcus pyogenes CRISPR/Cas9 system
    768..999     +  promoter       U6 promoter: RNA polymerase III promoter for human U6 snRNA
   1047..1114    +  misc_RNA       tracrRNA (fragment): trans-activating CRISPR RNA for the Streptococcus pyogenes CRISPR/Cas9 system
   1146..1377    +  promoter       U6 promoter: RNA polymerase III promoter for human U6 snRNA
   1425..1492    +  misc_RNA       tracrRNA (fragment): trans-activating CRISPR RNA for the Streptococcus pyogenes CRISPR/Cas9 system
   1524..1755    +  promoter       U6 promoter: RNA polymerase III promoter for human U6 snRNA
   1803..1870    +  misc_RNA       tracrRNA (fragment): trans-activating CRISPR RNA for the Streptococcus pyogenes CRISPR/Cas9 system
   1902..2133    +  promoter       U6 promoter: RNA polymerase III promoter for human U6 snRNA
   2181..2248    +  misc_RNA       tracrRNA (fragment): trans-activating CRISPR RNA for the Streptococcus pyogenes CRISPR/Cas9 system
   2280..2511    +  promoter       U6 promoter: RNA polymerase III promoter for human U6 snRNA
   2559..2626    +  misc_RNA       tracrRNA (fragment): trans-activating CRISPR RNA for the Streptococcus pyogenes CRISPR/Cas9 system
   2658..2889    +  promoter       U6 promoter: RNA polymerase III promoter for human U6 snRNA
   2937..3004    +  misc_RNA       tracrRNA (fragment): trans-activating CRISPR RNA for the Streptococcus pyogenes CRISPR/Cas9 system
   3036..3267    +  promoter       U6 promoter: RNA polymerase III promoter for human U6 snRNA
   3296..3581    +  enhancer       CMV enhancer: human cytomegalovirus immediate early enhancer; contains an 18-bp deletion relative to the standard CMV enhancer
   3583..3862    +  promoter       chicken β-actin promoter: No description available
   3863..4090    +  intron         hybrid intron: hybrid between chicken β-actin (CBA) and minute virus of mice (MMV) introns (Gray et al., 2011)
   4108..4809    +  CDS            TagBFP: monomeric blue fluorescent protein mammalian codon-optimized
   4840..4951    +  polyA_signal   bGH poly(A) signal: bovine growth hormone polyadenylation signal
   5051..5120    +  protein_bind   attB: attB site for the φC31 integrase (Groth et al., 2000) phage φC31 integrase
   5123..5263    +  repeat_region  AAV2 ITR: inverted terminal repeat of adeno-associated virus serotype 2 inverted
   5268..5319    -  misc_feature   bom (fragment): basis of mobility region from pBR322
   5338..5793    +  rep_origin     f1 ori (sequence partly withheld): f1 bacteriophage origin of replication; arrow indicates direction of (+) strand synthesis
   5794..5835    -  misc_feature   bom (fragment): basis of mobility region from pBR322
   5836..6322    +  promoter       PGK promoter: mouse phosphoglycerate kinase 1 promoter
   6344..6391    +  promoter       EM7 promoter: synthetic bacterial promoter&nbsp
   6411..7214    +  CDS            NeoR/KanR: aminoglycoside phosphotransferase from Tn5; aph(3')-II (or nptII); confers resistance to neomycin, kanamycin, and G418 (Geneticin®)
   7218..7254    +  polyA_signal   PGK poly(A) signal (fragment): mouse phosphoglycerate kinase 1 polyadenylation signal
   7263..7557    +  CDS            bla(M) (fragment): β-lactamase lacking the signal sequence; bla(M); allows cytosolic expression of β-lactamase
