[The description below was written by a language model from this plasmid's Addgene catalogue record and pLannotate feature annotations shown in this document.]
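Description:
pk335-CARGO-6mer-11kb-USF is a 7.7 kb mammalian CRISPR guide-expression plasmid built on the pk335-BFP backbone. It carries an array of six single-guide RNAs (the insert is also called CARGO22) that direct Streptococcus pyogenes Cas9 or dCas9 to a site about 11 kb upstream of Fgf5, within the mouse Prdm8-Fgf5 locus. The plasmid encodes no Cas9 protein, so the nuclease or dCas9 fusion must be supplied separately. The feature table shows a tandem series of human U6 RNA polymerase III promoters alternating with S. pyogenes tracrRNA-derived scaffold fragments, with short unannotated gaps between them that presumably hold the individual spacers. Each guide is therefore transcribed from its own U6 unit. Seven U6 and seven scaffold annotations were detected rather than six; the record does not explain this, and it may reflect flanking elements of the backbone cloning site.

Downstream of the array, a CMV enhancer/chicken β-actin promoter with a hybrid intron drives TagBFP, terminated by a bGH polyadenylation signal, which gives a blue fluorescent marker for transfected cells. A dual PGK/EM7 promoter controls the Tn5 NeoR/KanR gene, so one cassette provides G418 selection in mammalian cells and kanamycin selection in bacteria. The plasmid replicates at high copy from a ColE1/pUC-type origin, and its propagation in a recombination-deficient strain fits the highly repetitive array. Other annotated elements are a φC31 attB site, which could support integrase-mediated genomic insertion, a single AAV2 ITR, an f1 origin, and a residual β-lactamase fragment that appears to be a backbone remnant. Concentrating several guides on one short region is suited to recruiting dCas9-based effectors, and the associated study concerns long-range transcriptional regulation across genomic distance.
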