Addgene plasmid #227473: pk335-CARGO-6mer-11kb-USF
Purpose: 6-mer gRNA array targeting Sp dCas9/Cas9 to the Prdm8-Fgf5 locus
Depositing lab: Joanna Wysocka. Depositing organization: Stanford University. Publication: Long-range regulation of transcription scales with genomic distance in a gene-specific manner. Jensen CL, Chen LF, Swigut T, Crocker OJ, Yao D, Bassik MC, Ferrell JE Jr, Boettiger AN, Wysocka J. Mol Cell. 2025 Jan 16;85(2):347-361.e7. doi: 10.1016/j.molcel.2024.10.021. Epub 2024 Dec 2. PubMed 39626660.
Backbone
  Vector backbone: pk335-BFP
  Vector type: CRISPR
  Selectable markers: Neomycin (select with G418) ; TagBFP
Growth in bacteria
  Bacterial resistance: Kanamycin, 50 μg/mL
  Growth temperature: 37°C
  Growth strain: NEB Stable
  Copy number: High Copy
Gene/Insert
  Gene/Insert name: CARGO to 11kb Upstream Fgf5 (alt name: CARGO22)
  gRNA/shRNA sequence: TCATGTTAGTAGCAAAGTAC, GAGCTCCTTTAAGAAATCGC, GCTTGGCTAACAAGCCTGGC, CACTGGTGTGCCACTGACAT, TCTTTAACACTGACTGACAT, TTTGGCGCCACCACCAGCCT
  Species: M. musculus (mouse), Synthetic
  Cloning method: Other
Terms and licenses: Academic/Nonprofit Terms; Industry Terms: Not Available to Industry
How to cite: pk335-CARGO-6mer-11kb-USF was a gift from Joanna Wysocka (Addgene plasmid # 227473 ; http://n2t.net/addgene:227473 ; RRID:Addgene_227473)
